Addgene plasmid #220352: MSCV-LMP2A-IRES-GFP
Purpose: Expresses EBV latent gene LMP2A in mammalian cells
Depositing lab: Klaus Rajewsky. Depositing organization: Max-Delbrueck-Centrum fuer Molekulare Medizin (MDC). Publication: LMP1 and EBNA2 constitute a minimal set of EBV genes for transformation of human B cells. Zhang J, Sommermann T, Li X, Gieselmann L, de la Rosa K, Stecklum M, Klein F, Kocks C, Rajewsky K. Front Immunol. 2023 Dec 19;14:1331730. doi: 10.3389/fimmu.2023.1331730. eCollection 2023. PubMed 38169736.
Backbone
  Vector backbone: pMIGR1 (MSCV-IRES-GFP)
  Vector type: Mammalian Expression, Retroviral
Growth in bacteria
  Bacterial resistance: Ampicillin, 100 μg/mL
  Growth temperature: 37°C
  Growth strain: NEB Stable
  Copy number: High Copy
Gene/Insert
  Gene/Insert name: LMP2A (alt name: Latent Membrane Protein 2A)
  Species: Epstein-Barr Virus (EBV) strain B95-8
  Insert size (bp): 1491
  Entrez Gene: LMP-2A (a.k.a. HHV4_LMP-2A)
  Cloning method: Gateway Cloning
  Sequencing primers: 5′ MSCV-gag Forward 5-cccttgaacctcctcgttcgacc-3
Terms and licenses: Academic/Nonprofit Terms; Industry Terms: Not Available to Industry
How to cite: MSCV-LMP2A-IRES-GFP was a gift from Klaus Rajewsky (Addgene plasmid # 220352 ; http://n2t.net/addgene:220352 ; RRID:Addgene_220352)
