[The description below was written by a language model from this plasmid's Addgene catalogue record and pLannotate feature annotations shown in this document.]
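Description:
MSCV-LMP2A-IRES-GFP is a gammaretroviral expression vector of about 8 kb built on the pMIGR1 (MSCV-IRES-GFP) backbone, designed to express the Epstein-Barr virus latent membrane protein 2A in mammalian cells. In bacteria it is maintained as a high-copy plasmid through a ColE1/pUC-type origin and selected with ampicillin via the β-lactamase gene and its native promoter. The feature table also picks up short remnants of rop, bom, lacZα, TcR, lacI and a lac promoter/operator region; these are non-functional leftovers of the plasmid's cloning history rather than working parts.

The retroviral cassette is bounded by 5' and 3' long terminal repeats from murine embryonic stem cell virus. Downstream of the 5' LTR lie the MESV Ψ packaging signal and a truncated MMLV gag segment lacking its start codon, which together support encapsidation of the genomic transcript when gag, pol and env functions are supplied in trans by a packaging system. No separate internal promoter is annotated, so transcription is expected to come from the 5' LTR. The 1,491 bp LMP2A coding sequence from EBV strain B95-8 is flanked by attB1 and attB2 sites, consistent with its insertion by Gateway recombination. It is followed by an EMCV internal ribosome entry site and EGFP, so both proteins are translated from one bicistronic mRNA and green fluorescence marks cells carrying the LMP2A transgene.

The construct suits stable transduction of mammalian cells, with tracking or sorting of transduced cells by GFP. The associated publication concerns which EBV latent genes are needed to transform human B cells.
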