Features (pLannotate 1.2.2; 22 found; start..end, strand, type, name):
    213..1073    -  CDS            AmpR: β-lactamase; bla; confers resistance to ampicillin, carbenicillin, and related antibiotics
   1074..1178    -  promoter       AmpR promoter: bla
   1273..1308    +  CDS            rop (fragment): Rop protein, which maintains plasmids at low copy number; rop
   1410..1509    +  misc_feature   bom (fragment): basis of mobility region from pBR322
   1515..1664    -  CDS            lacZα (fragment): LacZα fragment of β-galactosidase; lacZ fragment
   1664..1865    -  CDS            TcR (fragment): tetracycline efflux protein; tet; confers resistance to tetracycline
   1866..1964    +  CDS            env (fragment): murine leukemia virus gPr80 envelope polyprotein precursor; env; proteolytically cleaved into gp70SU and p15TM subunits
   2006..2522    +  LTR            5' LTR: 5' long terminal repeat from murine embryonic stem cell virus
   2586..2927    +  misc_feature   MESV Ψ: packaging signal of murine embryonic stem cell virus
   2994..3410    +  CDS            gag (truncated): truncated Moloney murine leukemia virus (MMLV) gag gene lacking the start codon
   3431..3455    +  protein_bind   attB1: mutant version of attB; recombination site for the Gateway® BP reaction BP Clonase™
   3476..4966    +  CDS            LMP2: LMP2_EBVB9 - Experimental evidence at protein level: Swiss-Prot protein existence level 1. Isoform LMP2B may be a negative regulator of isoform LMP2A. From Epstein-Barr virus (strain B95-8) (HHV-4) (Human herpesvirus 4).
   4988..5012    -  protein_bind   attB2: mutant version of attB; recombination site for the Gateway® BP reaction BP Clonase™
   5136..5598    +  misc_feature   IRES: internal ribosome entry site (IRES) of the encephalomyocarditis virus (EMCV)
   5612..6331    +  CDS            EGFP: the original enhanced GFP (Yang et al., 1996) mammalian codon-optimized
   6348..6374    +  misc_feature   MCS (fragment): pBluescript multiple cloning site
   6433..6947    +  LTR            3' LTR: 3' long terminal repeat from murine embryonic stem cell virus
   7109..7125    -  protein_bind   lac operator: The lac repressor binds to the lac operator to inhibit transcription in E. coli. This inhibition can be relieved by adding lactose or isopropyl-β-D-thiogalactopyranoside (IPTG). lac repressor encoded by lacI
   7133..7163    -  promoter       lac promoter: promoter for the E. coli lac operon
   7178..7199    -  protein_bind   CAP binding site: CAP binding activates transcription in the presence of cAMP. E. coli catabolite activator protein
   7212..7304    -  CDS            lacI (fragment): lac repressor; lacI; The lac repressor binds to the lac operator to inhibit transcription in E. coli. This inhibition can be relieved by adding lactose or isopropyl-β-D-thiogalactopyranoside (IPTG).
   7487..42      -  rep_origin     ori (across the origin): high-copy-number ColE1/pMB1/pBR322/pUC origin of replication
>Addgene plasmid #220352 | MSCV-LMP2A-IRES-GFP | addgene full sequence | sequence record 437080 | Addgene NGS Result
GTTTGCAAGCAGCAGATTACGCGCAGAAAAAAAGGATCTCAAGAAGATCCTTTGATCTTTTCTACGGGGT
CTGACGCTCAGTGGAACGAAAACTCACGTTAAGGGATTTTGGTCATGAGATTATCAAAAAGGATCTTCAC
CTAGATCCTTTTAAATTAAAAATGAAGTTTTAAATCAATCTAAAGTATATATGAGTAAACTTGGTCTGAC
AGTTACCAATGCTTAATCAGTGAGGCACCTATCTCAGCGATCTGTCTATTTCGTTCATCCATAGTTGCCT
GACTCCCCGTCGTGTAGATAACTACGATACGGGAGGGCTTACCATCTGGCCCCAGTGCTGCAATGATACC
GCGAGACCCACGCTCACCGGCTCCAGATTTATCAGCAATAAACCAGCCAGCCGGAAGGGCCGAGCGCAGA
AGTGGTCCTGCAACTTTATCCGCCTCCATCCAGTCTATTAATTGTTGCCGGGAAGCTAGAGTAAGTAGTT
CGCCAGTTAATAGTTTGCGCAACGTTGTTGCCATTGCTACAGGCATCGTGGTGTCACGCTCGTCGTTTGG
TATGGCTTCATTCAGCTCCGGTTCCCAACGATCAAGGCGAGTTACATGATCCCCCATGTTGTGCAAAAAA
GCGGTTAGCTCCTTCGGTCCTCCGATCGTTGTCAGAAGTAAGTTGGCCGCAGTGTTATCACTCATGGTTA
TGGCAGCACTGCATAATTCTCTTACTGTCATGCCATCCGTAAGATGCTTTTCTGTGACTGGTGAGTACTC
AACCAAGTCATTCTGAGAATAGTGTATGCGGCGACCGAGTTGCTCTTGCCCGGCGTCAATACGGGATAAT
ACCGCGCCACATAGCAGAACTTTAAAAGTGCTCATCATTGGAAAACGTTCTTCGGGGCGAAAACTCTCAA
GGATCTTACCGCTGTTGAGATCCAGTTCGATGTAACCCACTCGTGCACCCAACTGATCTTCAGCATCTTT
TACTTTCACCAGCGTTTCTGGGTGAGCAAAAACAGGAAGGCAAAATGCCGCAAAAAAGGGAATAAGGGCG
ACACGGAAATGTTGAATACTCATACTCTTCCTTTTTCAATATTATTGAAGCATTTATCAGGGTTATTGTC
TCATGAGCGGATACATATTTGAATGTATTTAGAAAAATAAACAAATAGGGGTTCCGCGCACATTTCCCCG
AAAAGTGCCACCTGACGTCTAAGAAACCATTATTATCATGACATTAACCTATAAAAATAGGCGTATCACG
AGGCCCTTTCGTCTCGCGCGTTTCGGTGATGACGGTGAAAACCTCTGACACATGCAGCTCCCGGAGACGG
TCACAGCTTGTCTGTAAGCGGATGCCGGGAGCAGACAAGCCCGTCAGGGCGCGTCAGCGGGTGTTGGCGG
GTGTCGGGGCTGGCTTAACTATGCGGCATCAGAGCAGATTGTACTGAGAGTGCACCATATGCGGTGTGAA
ATACCGCACAGATGCGTAAGGAGAAAATACCGCATCAGGCGCCATTCGCCATTCAGGCTGCGCAACTGTT
GGGAAGGGCGATCGGTGCGGGCCTCTTCGCTATTACGCCAGCTGGCGAAAGGGGGATGTGCTGCAAGGCG
ATTAAGTTGGGTAACGCCAGGGTTTTCCCAGTCACGACGTTGTAAAACGACGGCGCAAGGAATGGTGCAT
GCAAGGAGATGGCGCCCAACAGTCCCCCGGCCACGGGGCCTGCCACCATACCCACGCCGAAACAAGCGCT
CATGAGCCCGAAGTGGCGAGCCCGATCTTCCCCATCGGTGATGTCGGCGATATAGGCGCCAGCAACCGCA
CCTGTGGCGCCGGTGATGCCGGCCACGATGCGTCCGGCGTAGAGGCGATTAGTCCAATTTGTTAAAGACA
GGATATCAGTGGTCCAGGCTCTAGTTTTGACTCAACAATATCACCAGCTGAAGCCTATAGAGTACGAGCC
ATAGATAAAATAAAAGATTTTATTTAGTCTCCAGAAAAAGGGGGGAATGAAAGACCCCACCTGTAGGTTT
GGCAAGCTAGCTTAAGTAACGCCATTTTGCAAGGCATGGAAAATACATAACTGAGAATAGAGAAGTTCAG
ATCAAGGTTAGGAACAGAGAGACAGCAGAATATGGGCCAAACAGGATATCTGTGGTAAGCAGTTCCTGCC
CCGGCTCAGGGCCAAGAACAGATGGTCCCCAGATGCGGTCCCGCCCTCAGCAGTTTCTAGAGAACCATCA
GATGTTTCCAGGGTGCCCCAAGGACCTGAAATGACCCTGTGCCTTATTTGAACTAACCAATCAGTTCGCT
TCTCGCTTCTGTTCGCGCGCTTCTGCTCCCCGAGCTCAATAAAAGAGCCCACAACCCCTCACTCGGCGCG
CCAGTCCTCCGATAGACTGCGTCGCCCGGGTACCCGTATTCCCAATAAAGCCTCTTGCTGTTTGCATCCG
AATCGTGGACTCGCTGATCCTTGGGAGGGTCTCCTCAGATTGATTGACTGCCCACCTCGGGGGTCTTTCA
TTTGGAGGTTCCACCGAGATTTGGAGACCCCTGCCCAGGGACCACCGACCCCCCCGCCGGGAGGTAAGCT
GGCCAGCGGTCGTTTCGTGTCTGTCTCTGTCTTTGTGCGTGTTTGTGCCGGCATCTAATGTTTGCGCCTG
CGTCTGTACTAGTTAGCTAACTAGCTCTGTATCTGGCGGACCCGTGGTGGAACTGACGAGTTCTGAACAC
CCGGCCGCAACCCTGGGAGACGTCCCAGGGACTTTGGGGGCCGTTTTTGTGGCCCGACCTGAGGAAGGGA
GTCGATGTGGAATCCGACCCCGTCAGGATATGTGGTTCTGGTAGGAGACGAGAACCTAAAACAGTTCCCG
CCTCCGTCTGAATTTTTGCTTTCGGTTTGGAACCGAAGCCGCGCGTCTTGTCTGCTGCAGCGCTGCAGCA
TCGTTCTGTGTTGTCTCTGTCTGACTGTGTTTCTGTATTTGTCTGAAAATTAGGGCCAGACTGTTACCAC
TCCCTTAAGTTTGACCTTAGGTCACTGGAAAGATGTCGAGCGGATCGCTCACAACCAGTCGGTAGATGTC
AAGAAGAGACGTTGGGTTACCTTCTGCTCTGCAGAATGGCCAACCTTTAACGTCGGATGGCCGCGAGACG
GCACCTTTAACCGAGACCTCATCACCCAGGTTAAGATCAAGGTCTTTTCACCTGGCCCGCATGGACACCC
AGACCAGGTCCCCTACATCGTGACCTGGGAAGCCTTGGCTTTTGACCCCCCTCCCTGGGTCAAGCCCTTT
GTACACCCTAAGCCTCCGCCTCCTCTTCCTCCATCCGCCCCGTCTCTCCCCCTTGAACCTCCTCGTTCGA
CCCCGCCTCGATCCTCCCTTTATCCAGCCCTCACTCCTTCTCTAGGCGCCGGAATTAGATCTCTCGAATC
ACAAGTTTGTACAAAAAAGCAGGCTCCGCGGCCGCCCCCTTCACCATGGGGTCCCTAGAAATGGTGCCAA
TGGGCGCGGGTCCCCCTAGCCCCGGCGGGGATCCGGATGGGTACGATGGCGGAAACAACTCCCAATATCC
ATCTGCTTCTGGCTCTTCTGGGAACACCCCCACCCCACCGAACGATGAGGAACGTGAATCTAATGAAGAG
CCCCCACCGCCTTATGAGGACCCATATTGGGGCAATGGCGACCGTCACTCGGACTATCAACCACTAGGAA
CCCAAGATCAAAGTCTGTACTTGGGATTGCAACACGACGGGAATGACGGGCTCCCTCCCCCTCCCTACTC
TCCACGGGATGACTCATCTCAACACATATACGAAGAAGCGGGCAGAGGAAGTATGAATCCAGTATGCCTG
CCTGTAATTGTTGCGCCCTACCTCTTTTGGCTGGCGGCTATTGCCGCCTCGTGTTTCACGGCCTCAGTTA
GTACCGTTGTGACCGCCACCGGCTTGGCCCTCTCACTTCTACTCTTGGCAGCAGTGGCCAGCTCATATGC
CGCTGCACAAAGGAAACTGCTGACACCGGTGACAGTGCTTACTGCGGTTGTCACTTTCTTTGCAATTTGC
CTAACATGGAGGATTGAGGACCCACCTTTTAATTCTCTTCTGTTTGCATTGCTGGCCGCAGCTGGCGGAC
TACAAGGCATTTACGTTCTGGTGATGCTTGTGCTCCTGATACTAGCGTACAGAAGGAGATGGCGCCGTTT
GACTGTTTGTGGCGGCATCATGTTTTTGGCATGTGTACTTGTCCTCATCGTCGACGCTGTTTTGCAGCTG
AGTCCCCTCCTTGGAGCTGTAACTGTGGTTTCCATGACGCTGCTGCTACTGGCTTTCGTCCTCTGGCTCT
CTTCGCCAGGGGGCCTAGGTACTCTTGGTGCAGCCCTTTTAACATTGGCAGCAGCTCTGGCACTGCTAGC
GTCACTGATTTTGGGCACACTTAACTTGACTACAATGTTCCTTCTCATGCTCCTATGGACACTTGTGGTT
CTCCTGATTTGCTCTTCGTGCTCTTCATGTCCACTGAGCAAGATCCTTCTGGCACGACTGTTCCTATATG
CTCTCGCACTCTTGTTGCTAGCCTCCGCGCTAATCGCTGGTGGCAGTATTTTGCAAACAAACTTCAAGAG
TTTAAGCAGCACTGAATTTATACCCAATTTGTTCTGCATGTTATTACTGATTGTCGCTGGCATACTCTTC
ATTCTTGCTATCCTGACCGAATGGGGCAGTGGAAATAGAACATACGGTCCAGTTTTTATGTGCCTCGGTG
GCCTGCTCACCATGGTAGCCGGCGCTGTGTGGCTGACGGTGATGTCTAACACGCTTTTGTCTGCCTGGAT
TCTTACAGCAGGATTCCTGATTTTCCTCATTGGCTTTGCCCTCTTTGGGGTCATTAGATGCTGCCGCTAC
TGCTGCTACTACTGCCTTACACTGGAAAGTGAGGAGCGCCCACCGACCCCATATCGCAACACTGTATAAG
CAAGGGTGGGCGCGCCGACCCAGCTTTCTTGTACAAAGTGGTGATTCGAGGTTAACGAATTCCGCCCCCC
CCCCCTAACGTTACTGGCCGAAGCCGCTTGGAATAAGGCCGGTGTGCGTTTGTCTATATGTTATTTTCCA
CCATATTGCCGTCTTTTGGCAATGTGAGGGCCCGGAAACCTGGCCCTGTCTTCTTGACGAGCATTCCTAG
GGGTCTTTCCCCTCTCGCCAAAGGAATGCAAGGTCTGTTGAATGTCGTGAAGGAAGCAGTTCCTCTGGAA
GCTTCTTGAAGACAAACAACGTCTGTAGCGACCCTTTGCAGGCAGCGGAACCCCCCACCTGGCGACAGGT
GCCTCTGCGGCCAAAAGCCACGTGTATAAGATACACCTGCAAAGGCGGCACAACCCCAGTGCCACGTTGT
GAGTTGGATAGTTGTGGAAAGAGTCAAATGGCTCTCCTCAAGCGTATTCAACAAGGGGCTGAAGGATGCC
CAGAAGGTACCCCATTGTATGGGATCTGATCTGGGGCCTCGGTGCACATGCTTTACATGTGTTTAGTCGA
GGTTAAAAAAACGTCTAGGCCCCCCGAACCACGGGGACGTGGTTTTCCTTTGAAAAACACGATGATAATA
TGGCCACAACCATGGTGAGCAAGGGCGAGGAGCTGTTCACCGGGGTGGTGCCCATCCTGGTCGAGCTGGA
CGGCGACGTAAACGGCCACAAGTTCAGCGTGTCTGGCGAGGGCGAGGGCGATGCCACCTACGGCAAGCTG
ACCCTGAAGTTCATCTGCACCACCGGCAAGCTGCCCGTGCCCTGGCCCACCCTCGTGACCACCCTGACCT
ACGGCGTGCAGTGCTTCAGCCGCTACCCCGACCACATGAAGCAGCACGACTTCTTCAAGTCCGCCATGCC
CGAAGGCTACGTCCAGGAGCGCACCATCTTCTTCAAGGACGACGGCAACTACAAGACCCGCGCCGAGGTG
AAGTTCGAGGGCGACACCCTGGTGAACCGCATCGAGCTGAAGGGCATCGACTTCAAGGAGGACGGCAACA
TCCTGGGGCACAAGCTGGAGTACAACTACAACAGCCACAACGTCTATATCATGGCCGACAAGCAGAAGAA
CGGCATCAAGGCGAACTTCAAGATCCGCCACAACATCGAGGACGGCAGCGTGCAGCTCGCCGACCACTAC
CAGCAGAACACCCCCATCGGCGACGGCCCCGTGCTGCTGCCCGACAACCACTACCTGAGCACCCAGTCCG
CCCTGAGCAAAGACCCCAACGAGAAGCGCGATCACATGGTCCTGCTGGAGTTCGTGACCGCCGCCGGGAT
CACTCTCGGCATGGACGAGCTGTACAAGTAATGAATTAATTAAGAATTATCAAGCTTATCGATACCGTCG
ACCTGCAGCCAAGCTTATCGATAAAATAAAAGATTTTATTTAGTCTCCAGAAAAAGGGGGGAATGAAAGA
CCCCACCTGTAGGTTTGGCAAGCTAGCTTAAGTAACGCCATTTTGCAAGGCATGGAAAATACATAACTGA
GAATAGAGAAGTTCAGATCAAGGTTAGGAACAGAGAGACAGCAGAATATGGGCCAAACAGGATATCTGTG
GTAAGCAGTTCCTGCCCCGGCTCAGGGCCAAGAACAGATGGTCCCCAGATGCGGTCCCGCCCTCAGCAGT
TTCTAGAGAACCATCAGATGTTTCCAGGGTGCCCCAAGGACCTGAAATGACCCTGTGCCTTATTTGAACT
AACCAATCAGTTCGCTTCTCGCTTCTGTTCGCGCGCTTCTGCTCCCCGAGCTCAATAAAAGAGCCCACAA
CCCCTCACTCGGCGCGCCAGTCCTCCGATAGACTGCGTCGCCCGGGTACCCGTGTATCCAATAAACCCTC
TTGCAGTTGCATCCGACTTGTGGTCTCGCTGTTCCTTGGGAGGGTCTCCTCTGAGTGATTGACTACCCGT
CAGCGGGGGTCTTTCATGGGTAACAGTTTCTTGAAGTTGGAGAACAACATTCTGAGGGTAGGAGTCGAAT
ATTAAGTAATCCTGACTCAATTAGCCACTGTTTTGAATCCACATACTCCAATACTCCTGAAATAGTTCAT
TATGGACAGCGCAGAAAGAGCTGGGGAGAATTGTGAAATTGTTATCCGCTCACAATTCCACACAACATAC
GAGCCGGAAGCATAAAGTGTAAAGCCTGGGGTGCCTAATGAGTGAGCTAACTCACATTAATTGCGTTGCG
CTCACTGCCCGCTTTCCAGTCGGGAAACCTGTCGTGCCAGCTGCATTAATGAATCGGCCAACGCGCGGGG
AGAGGCGGTTTGCGTATTGGGCGCTCTTCCGCTTCCTCGCTCACTGACTCGCTGCGCTCGGTCGTTCGGC
TGCGGCGAGCGGTATCAGCTCACTCAAAGGCGGTAATACGGTTATCCACAGAATCAGGGGATAACGCAGG
AAAGAACATGTGAGCAAAAGGCCAGCAAAAGGCCAGGAACCGTAAAAAGGCCGCGTTGCTGGCGTTTTTC
CATAGGCTCCGCCCCCCTGACGAGCATCACAAAAATCGACGCTCAAGTCAGAGGTGGCGAAACCCGACAG
GACTATAAAGATACCAGGCGTTTCCCCCTGGAAGCTCCCTCGTGCGCTCTCCTGTTCCGACCCTGCCGCT
TACCGGATACCTGTCCGCCTTTCTCCCTTCGGGAAGCGTGGCGCTTTCTCATAGCTCACGCTGTAGGTAT
CTCAGTTCGGTGTAGGTCGTTCGCTCCAAGCTGGGCTGTGTGCACGAACCCCCCGTTCAGCCCGACCGCT
GCGCCTTATCCGGTAACTATCGTCTTGAGTCCAACCCGGTAAGACACGACTTATCGCCACTGGCAGCAGC
CACTGGTAACAGGATTAGCAGAGCGAGGTATGTAGGCGGTGCTACAGAGTTCTTGAAGTGGTGGCCTAAC
TACGGCTACACTAGAAGAACAGTATTTGGTATCTGCGCTCTGCTGAAGCCAGTTACCTTCGGAAAAAGAG
TTGGTAGCTCTTGATCCGGCAAACAAACCACCGCTGGTAGCGGTGGTTTTTTT
